>Addgene plasmid #219303 | SFFV-ZNF831-Brd 378 | addgene full sequence | sequence record 449052 | Addgene NGS Result
ATTTATGCAGAGGCCGAGGCCGCCTCGGCCTCTGAGCTATTCCAGAAGTAGTGAGGAGGCTTTTTTGGAG
GCCTAGGGACGTACCCAATTCGCCCTATAGTGAGTCGTATTACGCGCGCTCACTGGCCGTCGTTTTACAA
CGTCGTGACTGGGAAAACCCTGGCGTTACCCAACTTAATCGCCTTGCAGCACATCCCCCTTTCGCCAGCT
GGCGTAATAGCGAAGAGGCCCGCACCGATCGCCCTTCCCAACAGTTGCGCAGCCTGAATGGCGAATGGG
[124 nt withheld, positions 280-403]
C
[91 nt withheld, positions 405-495]
A
[49 nt withheld, positions 497-545]
CCTTTGACGTTGGAGTCCACGTTCTTT
[37 nt withheld, positions 573-609]
ACCCTATCTCGGTCTATTCTTTTGATTTATAAGGGATTTTGCCGATTTCGGCCTATTGGTTAAAAAATGA
GCTGATTTAACAAAAATTTAACGCGAATTTTAACAAAATATTAACGCTTACAATTTAGGTGGCACTTTTC
GGGGAAATGTGCGCGGAACCCCTATTTGTTTATTTTTCTAAATACATTCAAATATGTATCCGCTCATGAG
ACAATAACCCTGATAAATGCTTCAATAATATTGAAAAAGGAAGAGTATGAGTATTCAACATTTCCGTGTC
GCCCTTATTCCCTTTTTTGCGGCATTTTGCCTTCCTGTTTTTGCTCACCCAGAAACGCTGGTGAAAGTAA
AAGATGCTGAAGATCAGTTGGGTGCACGAGTGGGTTACATCGAACTGGATCTCAACAGCGGTAAGATCCT
TGAGAGTTTTCGCCCCGAAGAACGTTTTCCAATGATGAGCACTTTTAAAGTTCTGCTATGTGGCGCGGTA
TTATCCCGTATTGACGCCGGGCAAGAGCAACTCGGTCGCCGCATACACTATTCTCAGAATGACTTGGTTG
AGTACTCACCAGTCACAGAAAAGCATCTTACGGATGGCATGACAGTAAGAGAATTATGCAGTGCTGCCAT
AACCATGAGTGATAACACTGCGGCCAACTTACTTCTGACAACGATCGGAGGACCGAAGGAGCTAACCGCT
TTTTTGCACAACATGGGGGATCATGTAACTCGCCTTGATCGTTGGGAACCGGAGCTGAATGAAGCCATAC
CAAACGACGAGCGTGACACCACGATGCCTGTAGCAATGGCAACAACGTTGCGCAAACTATTAACTGGCGA
ACTACTTACTCTAGCTTCCCGGCAACAATTAATAGACTGGATGGAGGCGGATAAAGTTGCAGGACCACTT
CTGCGCTCGGCCCTTCCGGCTGGCTGGTTTATTGCTGATAAATCTGGAGCCGGTGAGCGTGGGTCTCGCG
GTATCATTGCAGCACTGGGGCCAGATGGTAAGCCCTCCCGTATCGTAGTTATCTACACGACGGGGAGTCA
GGCAACTATGGATGAACGAAATAGACAGATCGCTGAGATAGGTGCCTCACTGATTAAGCATTGGTAACTG
TCAGACCAAGTTTACTCATATATACTTTAGATTGATTTAAAACTTCATTTTTAATTTAAAAGGATCTAGG
TGAAGATCCTTTTTGATAATCTCATGACCAAAATCCCTTAACGTGAGTTTTCGTTCCACTGAGCGTCAGA
CCCCGTAGAAAAGATCAAAGGATCTTCTTGAGATCCTTTTTTTCTGCGCGTAATCTGCTGCTTGCAAACA
AAAAAACCACCGCTACCAGCGGTGGTTTGTTTGCCGGATCAAGAGCTACCAACTCTTTTTCCGAAGGTAA
CTGGCTTCAGCAGAGCGCAGATACCAAATACTGTTCTTCTAGTGTAGCCGTAGTTAGGCCACCACTTCAA
GAACTCTGTAGCACCGCCTACATACCTCGCTCTGCTAATCCTGTTACCAGTGGCTGCTGCCAGTGGCGAT
AAGTCGTGTCTTACCGGGTTGGACTCAAGACGATAGTTACCGGATAAGGCGCAGCGGTCGGGCTGAACGG
GGGGTTCGTGCACACAGCCCAGCTTGGAGCGAACGACCTACACCGAACTGAGATACCTACAGCGTGAGCT
ATGAGAAAGCGCCACGCTTCCCGAAGGGAGAAAGGCGGACAGGTATCCGGTAAGCGGCAGGGTCGGAACA
GGAGAGCGCACGAGGGAGCTTCCAGGGGGAAACGCCTGGTATCTTTATAGTCCTGTCGGGTTTCGCCACC
TCTGACTTGAGCGTCGATTTTTGTGATGCTCGTCAGGGGGGCGGAGCCTATGGAAAAACGCCAGCAACGC
GGCCTTTTTACGGTTCCTGGCCTTTTGCTGGCCTTTTGCTCACATGTTCTTTCCTGCGTTATCCCCTGAT
TCTGTGGATAACCGTATTACCGCCTTTGAGTGAGCTGATACCGCTCGCCGCAGCCGAACGACCGAGCGCA
GCGAGTCAGTGAGCGAGGAAGCGGAAGAGCGCCCAATACGCAAACCGCCTCTCCCCGCGCGTTGGCCGAT
TCATTAATGCAGCTGGCACGACAGGTTTCCCGACTGGAAAGCGGGCAGTGAGCGCAACGCAATTAATGTG
AGTTAGCTCACTCATTAGGCACCCCAGGCTTTACACTTTATGCTTCCGGCTCGTATGTTGTGTGGAATTG
TGAGCGGATAACAATTTCACACAGGAAACAGCTATGACCATGATTACGCCAAGCGCGCAATTAACCCTCA
CTAAAGGGAACAAAAGCTGGAGCTGCAAGCTTAATGTAGTCTTATGCAATACTCTTGTAGTCTTGCAACA
TGGTAACGATGAGTTAGCAACATGCCTTACAAGGAGAGAAAAAGCACCGTGCATGCCGATTGGTGGAAGT
AAGGTGGTACGATCGTGCCTTATTAGGAAGGCAACAGACGGGTCTGACATGGATTGGACGAACCACTGAA
TTGCCGCATTGCAGAGATATTGTATTTAAGTGCCTAGCTCGATACATAAACGGGTCTCTCTGGTTAGACC
AGATCTGAGCCTGGGAGCTCTCTGGCTAACTAGGGAACCCACTGCTTAAGCCTCAATAAAGCTTGCCTTG
AGTGCTTCAAGTAGTGTGTGCCCGTCTGTTGTGTGACTCTGGTAACTAGAGATCCCTCAGACCCTTTTAG
TCAGTGTGGAAAATCTCTAGCAGTGGCGCCCGAACAGGGACTTGAAAGCGAAAGGGAAACCAGAGGAGCT
CTCTCGACGCAGGACTCGGCTTGCTGAAGCGCGCACGGCAAGAGGCGAGGGGCGGCGACTGGTGAGTACG
CCAAAAATTTTGACTAGCGGAGGCTAGAAGGAGAGAGATGGGTGCGAGAGCGTCAGTATTAAGCGGGGGA
GAATTAGATCGCGATGGGAAAAAATTCGGTTAAGGCCAGGGGGAAAGAAAAAATATAAATTAAAACATAT
AGTATGGGCAAGCAGGGAGCTAGAACGATTCGCAGTTAATCCTGGCCTGTTAGAAACATCAGAAGGCTGT
AGACAAATACTGGGACAGCTACAACCATCCCTTCAGACAGGATCAGAAGAACTTAGATCATTATATAATA
CAGTAGCAACCCTCTATTGTGTGCATCAAAGGATAGAGATAAAAGACACCAAGGAAGCTTTAGACAAGAT
AGAGGAAGAGCAAAACAAAAGTAAGACCACCGCACAGCAAGCGGCCGCTGATCTTCAGACCTGGAGGAGG
AGATATGAGGGACAATTGGAGAAGTGAATTATATAAATATAAAGTAGTAAAAATTGAACCATTAGGAGTA
GCACCCACCAAGGCAAAGAGAAGAGTGGTGCAGAGAGAAAAAAGAGCAGTGGGAATAGGAGCTTTGTTCC
TTGGGTTCTTGGGAGCAGCAGGAAGCACTATGGGCGCAGCGTCAATGACGCTGACGGTACAGGCCAGACA
ATTATTGTCTGGTATAGTGCAGCAGCAGAACAATTTGCTGAGGGCTATTGAGGCGCAACAGCATCTGTTG
CAACTCACAGTCTGGGGCATCAAGCAGCTCCAGGCAAGAATCCTGGCTGTGGAAAGATACCTAAAGGATC
AACAGCTCCTGGGGATTTGGGGTTGCTCTGGAAAACTCATTTGCACCACTGCTGTGCCTTGGAATGCTAG
TTGGAGTAATAAATCTCTGGAACAGATTTGGAATCACACGACCTGGATGGAGTGGGACAGAGAAATTAAC
AATTACACAAGCTTAATACACTCCTTAATTGAAGAATCGCAAAACCAGCAAGAAAAGAATGAACAAGAAT
TATTGGAATTAGATAAATGGGCAAGTTTGTGGAATTGGTTTAACATAACAAATTGGCTGTGGTATATAAA
ATTATTCATAATGATAGTAGGAGGCTTGGTAGGTTTAAGAATAGTTTTTGCTGTACTTTCTATAGTGAAT
AGAGTTAGGCAGGGATATTCACCATTATCGTTTCAGACCCACCTCCCAACCCCGAGGGGACCCGACAGGC
CCGAAGGAATAGAAGAAGAAGGTGGAGAGAGAGACAGAGACAGATCCATTCGATTAGTGAACGGATCTCG
ACGGTATCGGTTAACTTTTAAAAGAAAAGGGGGGATTGGGGGGTACAGTGCAGGGGAAAGAATAGTAGAC
ATAATAGCAACAGACATACAAACTAAAGAATTACAAAAACAAATTACAAAAATTCAAAATTTTATCGATC
ACGAGACTAGCCTCGAGCTGGCTGCAGTAACGCCATTTTGCAAGGCATGGAAAAATACCAAACCAAGAAT
AGAGAAGTTCAGATCAAGGGCGGGTACATGAAAATAGCTAACGTTGGGCCAAACAGGATATCTGCGGTGA
GCAGTTTCGGCCCCGGCCCGGGGCCAAGAACAGATGGTCACCGCAGTTTCGGCCCCGGCCCGAGGCCAAG
AACAGATGGTCCCCAGATATGGCCCAACCCTCAGCAGTTTCTTAAGACCCATCAGATGTTTCCAGGCTCC
CCCAAGGACCTGAAATGACCCTGCGCCTTATTTGAATTAACCAATCAGCCTGCTTCTCGCTTCTGTTCGC
GCGCTTCTGCTTCCCGAGCTCTATAAAAGAGCTCACAACCCCTCACTCGGCGCGCCAGTCCTCCGACAGA
CTGAGTCGGCCGGTCGAATCAAGCTTATCGATACCGTCGACGGATCCGCTAGCCCGCGGTTCGAAATGGA
GGTTCCAGAACCCACCTGCCCTGCCCCTCCTGCGAGGGACCAGCCAGCTCCCACTCCTGGCCCTCCAGGG
GCCCCAGGTGGCCAGGCCTCACCTCACCTGACCCTGGGCCCTGTCCTTCTGCCGCCAGAGCAGGGCCTGG
CCCCCCCCACTGTGTTCCTGAAGGCCCTGCCCATCCCACTGTACCACACGGTGCCTCCCGGGGGCCTCCA
GCCCCGCGCCCCGCTAGTGACGGGCAGCCTAGATGGGGGCAACGTGCCCTTCATACTCAGCCCTGTGCTG
CAGCCTGAAGGGCCTGGCCCCACCCAGGTGGGGAAGCCGGCGGCCCCTACGCTGACGGTGAACATCGTGG
GCACTCTGCCTGTCCTGTCGCCGGGCCTGGGCCCCACGCTGGGCAGCCCAGGCAAGGTGCGGAATGCGGG
CAAGTACCTGTGTCCGCACTGTGGTCGCGACTGCCTGAAGCCCAGTGTTCTAGAGAAGCACATCCGGTCC
CACACGGGTGAGAGGCCCTTCCCGTGTGCCACCTGCGGCATCGCCTTTAAGACCCAGAGCAATCTCTACA
AGCACAGGCGGACGCAGACGCACCTCAACAACTCCCGGCTGTCCTCAGAGTCCGAGGGCGCCGGGGGCGG
CCTCCTGGAGGAAGGGGACAAGGCCGGAGAGCCCCCCAGACCAGAGGGCAGGGGCGAGAGCAGGTGCCAG
GGGATGCACGAAGGCGCCTCGGAGAGACCCCTTTCTCCGGGTGCCCACGTGCCCCTACTTGCCAAGAACC
TGGATGTGAGGACCGAAGCTGCTCCCTGTCCAGGGTCCGCATTTGCCGACAGAGAGGCTCCTTGGGACTC
TGCCCCCATGGCGTCACCTGGGCTCCCAGCGGCCAGCACACAACCCTGGCGTAAGTTGCCAGAGCAGAAG
TCGCCGACCGCCGGGAAGCCGTGCGCCCTGCAGCGGCAGCAGGCGACGGCAGCGGAGAAGCCCTGGGATG
CCAAGGCCCCCGAGGGCCGGCTGCGGAAGTGTGAGAGCACCGACTCGGGGTACCTGTCGCGCTCCGACAG
CGCGGAGCAGCCGCATGCGCCCTGCAGCCCCCTGCACAGCCTTTCGGAGCACAGCGCCGAGTCCGAGGGG
GAGGGCGGCCCGGGCCCGGGGCCAGGGGTCGCAGGGGCCGAGCCCGGGGCGCGAGAAGCCGGCCTGGAGC
TGGAGAAGAAGCGGCTGGAGGAGCGCATCGCCCAGCTCATCTCCCACAACCAGGCGGTGGTGGACGATGC
CCAGCTGGACAACGTGCGGCCCCGGAAGACCGGGCTGTCCAAACAGGGCAGCATCGACCTGCCCACGCCC
TACACCTACAAGGACTCCTTCCACTTTGACATCCGCGCGCTGGAGCCAGGCCGTAGGAGGGCCCCGGGCC
CCGTGCGCTCCACCTGGACGCCCCCAGACAAGTCTCGGCCCCTCTTCTTCCACTCCGTCCCCACTCAGCT
CTCCACCACCGTGGAATGTGTCCCCGTCACCAGGAGCAACTCGCTGCCCTTCGTCGAGGGCTCCAGGACG
TGGCTGGAGCCCAGGGAGCCCCGGGACCCCTGGTCCAGGACGCAGAAGCCTCTGAGCCCCAGGCCCGGCC
CAGCCCGCCTGGGCTGCCGCTCGGGACTAAGCTCGACTGACGTTCCCAGTGGGCATCCCCGGGCCCTGGT
CAGACAGGCCGCGGTGGAGGACCTGCCAGGCACCCCCATTGGCGATGCCCTGGTGCCCGCAGAGGACACA
GACGCAAAGAGAACTGCTGCGCGGGAGGCCATGGCCGGCAAGGGCAGAGCGGGCGGCAGGAAGTGCGGCC
AGAGAAGGCTGAAGATGTTCTCCCAGGAGAAGTGGCAGGTGTACGGGGATGAGACGTTCAAAAGGATCTA
CCAGAAAATGAAAGCCAGTCCCCATGGAGGCAAGAAAGCCAGGGAGGTGGGAATGGGCAGTGGGGCAGAA
CTGGGCTTTCCTCTGCAGAAAGAGGCAGCAGGGAGCTCAGGCACAGTCCCCACCCAAGACAGGAGGACCC
CTGTCCATGAGGACATATCCGCAGGGGCAACGCCAGAGCCTTGGGGAAATCCACCAGCCCTGGAGGCCTC
CTTGGTGACTGAACCCACTAAGCATGGGGAGACGGTGGCCAGGAGAGGAGACAGTGACCGACCCAGGGTG
GAAGAGGCTGTGTCATCCCCTGCACTGGGTGGCAGAGACAGTCCCTGTTCAGGCAGTAGGAGCCCCCTGG
TCTCTCCAAATGGGAGGCTGGAACTGGGGTGGCAGATGCCCCCAGCACCTGGCCCCCTCAAAGGGGGTGA
TGTAGAGGCTCCCAGGCCAGTTTGGCCGGACCCCAAGCTGGAAGGAGGTGCCCGAGGTGTGGGGGATGTT
CAGGAGACCTGCCTGTGGGCCCAGACTGTCCTGAGATGGCCCAGCAGGGGCTCAGGGGAGGACAAGCTCC
CCTCAGAGAGGAAGAAGCTGAAAGTGGAGGACCTGCACAGCTGGAAGCAACCAGAGCCTGTGAGCGCAGA
GACCCCAGGTGGGCCCACGCAGCCTGCCTCTTTGTCATCCCAGAAGCAGGATGCCGATCCCGGGGAGGTG
CCAGGGGGCTCAAAGGAGAGTGCCAGGCAGGTGGGCGAGCCTCTGGAGTCCTCTGGAGCCTCCTTGGCTG
CTGCTTCTGTTGCCCTGAAGAGGGTGGGGCCAAGGGACAAGGCTACCCCACTGCATCCTGCAGCCCCAGC
CCCCGCAGAGCACCCCTCGCTGGCCACCCCACCTCAGGCTCCTAGAGTGCTCTCTGCCCTGGCAGATAAT
GCCTTTTCCCCCAAGTACCTCCTCAGGTTACCTCAGGCAGAGACCCCCTTACCACTGCCCATTCCCTGGG
GACCAAGGCACAGCCAGGACTCTCTCTGCAGCAGTGGGTGGCCTGAAGAACGGGCATCATTTGTTGGGTC
AGGACTGGGGACCCCTCTTTCTCCCAGCCCAGCCTCAGGCCCCTCCCCAGGTGAGGCGGACAGCATCCTG
GAGGACCCCAGCTGTTCCAGGCCACAGGATGGGAGAAAAGGGGCACAGTTGGGGGGGGACAAGGGGGACA
GGATGGCCACTAGCAGGCCAGCAGCCAGGGAGTTGCCCATCTCAGCACCAGGGGCTCCCAGGGAGGCTAC
CTCCTCCCCGCCCACTCCAACGTGTGAGGCACACTTAGTTCAGGACATGGAGGGTGACAGCCACCGTATC
CATCGCCTCTGCATGGGCAGCACTTTGGCAAGGGCCAGGCTCTCTGGGGATGTCCTGAATCCCTGGGTAC
CCAACTGGGAGCTGGGGGAGCCTCCTGGGAATGCCCCAGAAGATCCTTCTTCAGGGCCCCTGGTGGGCCC
CGACCCGTGTTCCCCCCTCCAGCCTGGCTCCTTCCTCACTGCCCTCACTCGGCCTCAGGGTGTGCCCCCA
GGCTGGCCAGAGCTGGCCTTGTCTTCCCACTCAGGGACGTCCCGGAGCCACAGCACCCGCAGTCCCCACA
GCACCCAAAACCCCTTTCCCTCACTGAAGGCTGAGCCGCGGCTCACGTGGTGTTGCCTGAGCCGCAGTGT
CCCTCTGCCCGCGGAGCAGAAGGCAAAGGCGGCATCTGTGTACTTGGCGGTGCACTTTCCTGGTAGCAGC
CTCCGAGATGAGGGTCCCAATGGCCCTCCTGGGAGCAATGGAGGATGGACCTGGACAAGCCCTGGAGAAG
GAGGGCCGGCGCAGATGTCCAAGTTCTCCTACCCAACAGTCCCAGGGGTGATGCCCCAGCACCAGGTGTC
TGAGCCAGAATGGAAGAAAGGCCTGCCTTGGAGGGCAAAGATGTCTCGTGGGAACAGCAAGCAGAGAAAA
CTGAAGATCAACCCTAAAAGGTACAAAGGGAATTTCTTGCAGAGCTGTGTTCAGCTGAGAGCCAGTAGAC
TTCGCACACCAACCTGGGTGCGAAGAAGAAGCCGCCACCCTCCCGCACTTGAGGGACTGAAGCCATGCAG
GACCCCTGGGCAGACCTCTTCAGAAATAGCAGGTCTGAATCTGCAAGAGGAGCCATCTTGTGCCACCTCA
GAATCACCTCCTTGTTGTGGGAAGGAAGAGAAGAAGGAAGGTGACTGCAGACAAACCTTAGGAACCCTCT
CTCTTGGTACAAGTTCAAGAATTGTCAGGGAAATGGACAAACGAACTGTGAAGGATATTTCTCCATCTGC
TGGTGAGCATGGTGACTGTACTACTCACAGCACTGCTGCCACATCAGGATTATCTCTGCAATCTGACACC
TGCCTGGCAGTGGTTAATGACGTGCCTCTACCCCCTGGCAAAGGTCTTGACCTTGGGTTGCTGGAGACTC
AGCTGCTGGCCTCCCAGGATTCAGTCTCAACAGATCCCAAACCATACATCTTCTCAGATGCTCAAAGGCC
TTCTTCCTTTGGGTCCAAAGGAACTTTTCCCCACCATGACATTGCTACCTCTGTGGCTGCCGTTTGTATT
TCTCTGCCAGTGAGAACAGATCACATAGCCCAGGAAATTCACAGTGCTGAATCACGAGACCACAGCCAGA
CTGCAGGGAGGACTCTGACATCAAGCTCCCCAGACAGCAAAGTCACAGAAGAGGGCAGAGCACAGACCCT
CTTGCCAGGGAGACCTTCATCTGGACAAAGAATTTCAGATTCGGTTCCACTGGAGTCAACTGAAAAAACT
CATCTTGAAATACCAGCTTCAGGACCAAGTTCAGCTAGTTCACACCACAAGGAAGGGAGACACAAGACGT
TTTTTCCTTCCAGAGGCCAGTATGGGTGTGGGGAAATGACTGTCCCCTGCCCCTCTTTAGGAAGTGACGG
TAGGAAACGTCAGGTATCTGGATTAATCACTCGGAAAGATTCTGTGGTTCCTTCTAAGCCAGAGCAGCCC
ATAGAAATTCCTGAAGCCCCTTCTAAATCCCTCAAGAAGAGGAGTCTGGAAGGAATGAGAAAGCAAACTC
GAGTAGAGTTCAGTGACACCAGCAGCGACGATGAAGACCGATTAGTTATAGAAATATAGACCGGTCGGAT
CCCCCGGGCTGCAGGAATTCGAGCATCTTACCGCCATTTATTCCCATATTTGTTCTGTTTTTCTTGATTT
GGGTATACATTTAAATGTTAATAAAACAAAATGGTGGGGCAATCATTTACATTTTTAGGGATATGTAATT
ACTAGTTCAGGTGTATTGCCACAAGACAAACATGTTAAGAAACTTTCCCGTTATTTACGCTCTGTTCCTG
TTAATCAACCTCTGGATTACAAAATTTGTGAAAGATTGACTGATATTCTTAACTATGTTGCTCCTTTTAC
GCTGTGTGGATATGCTGCTTTAATGCCTCTGTATCATGCTATTGCTTCCCGTACGGCTTTCGTTTTCTCC
TCCTTGTATAAATCCTGGTTGCTGTCTCTTTATGAGGAGTTGTGGCCCGTTGTCCGTCAACGTGGCGTGG
TGTGCTCTGTGTTTGCTGACGCAACCCCCACTGGCTGGGGCATTGCCACCACCTGTCAACTCCTTTCTGG
GACTTTCGCTTTCCCCCTCCCGATCGCCACGGCAGAACTCATCGCCGCCTGCCTTGCCCGCTGCTGGACA
GGGGCTAGGTTGCTGGGCACTGATAATTCCGTGGTGTTGTCGGGGAAGCTGACGTCCTTTGCAATTCGAT
ATCAAGCTGTACCTTCTAGATGTACATCCCAATAAGCGCTTCTAGACCAATGACTTACAAGGCAGCTGTA
GATCTTAGCCACTTTTTAAAAGAAAAGGGGGGACTGGAAGGGCTAATTCACTCCCAACGAAGACAAGATC
TGCTTTTTGCTTGTACTGGGTCTCTCTGGTTAGACCAGATCTGAGCCTGGGAGCTCTCTGGCTAACTAGG
GAACCCACTGCTTAAGCCTCAATAAAGCTTGCCTTGAGTGCTTCAAGTAGTGTGTGCCCGTCTGTTGTGT
GACTCTGGTAACTAGAGATCCCTCAGACCCTTTTAGTCAGTGTGGAAAATCTCTAGCAGTAGTAGTTCAT
GTCATCTTATTATTCAGTATTTATAACTTGCAAAGAAATGAATATCAGAGAGTGAGAGGAACTTGTTTAT
TGCAGCTTATAATGGTTACAAATAAAGCAATAGCATCACAAATTTCACAAATAAAGCATTTTTTTCACTG
CATTCTAGTTGTGGTTTGTCCAAACTCATCAATGTATCTTATCATGTCTGGCTCTAGCTATCCCGCCCCT
AACTCCGCCCATCCCGCCCCTAACTCCGCCCAGTTCCGCCCATTCTCCGCCCCATGGCTGACTAATTTTT
TTT
Features (pLannotate 1.2.2; 29 found; start..end, strand, type, name):
     94..112     -  promoter       T7 promoter: promoter for bacteriophage T7 RNA polymerase
    120..275     +  CDS            lacZα (fragment): LacZα fragment of β-galactosidase; lacZ fragment
    280..708     +  rep_origin     f1 ori (sequence partly withheld): f1 bacteriophage origin of replication; arrow indicates direction of (+) strand synthesis
    761..865     +  promoter       AmpR promoter: bla
    866..1726    +  CDS            AmpR: β-lactamase; bla; confers resistance to ampicillin, carbenicillin, and related antibiotics
   1897..2485    +  rep_origin     ori: high-copy-number ColE1/pMB1/pBR322/pUC origin of replication
   2668..2760    +  CDS            lacI (fragment): lac repressor; lacI; The lac repressor binds to the lac operator to inhibit transcription in E. coli. This inhibition can be relieved by adding lactose or isopropyl-β-D-thiogalactopyranoside (IPTG).
   2773..2794    +  protein_bind   CAP binding site: CAP binding activates transcription in the presence of cAMP. E. coli catabolite activator protein
   2809..2839    +  promoter       lac promoter: promoter for the E. coli lac operon
   2843..2865    +  protein_bind   lac operator (fragment): The lac repressor binds to the lac operator to inhibit transcription in E. coli. This inhibition can be relieved by adding lactose or isopropyl-β-D-thiogalactopyranoside (IPTG). lac repressor encoded by lacI
   2908..2926    +  promoter       T3 promoter: promoter for bacteriophage T3 RNA polymerase
   2954..3180    +  promoter       RSV promoter: Rous sarcoma virus enhancer/promoter
   3181..3361    +  LTR            5' LTR (truncated): truncated 5' long terminal repeat (LTR) from HIV-1
   3408..3533    +  misc_feature   HIV-1 Ψ: packaging signal of human immunodeficiency virus type 1
   3517..3880    +  CDS            HIV-1 gag (fragment): gag protein from human immunodeficiency virus 1; gag
   4026..4259    +  misc_feature   RRE: The Rev response element (RRE) of HIV-1 allows for Rev-dependent mRNA export from the nucleus to the cytoplasm.
   4636..4736    +  CDS            Rev (fragment): human immunodeficiency virus 1 (HIV-1) Rev protein; rev; enhances nuclear export of unspliced and incompletely spliced viral mRNAs
   4755..4872    +  misc_feature   cPPT/CTS: central polypurine tract and central termination sequence of HIV-1
   4906..5307    +  promoter       SFFV promoter: spleen focus-forming virus long terminal repeat (LTR) promoter
   5317..5340    +  misc_feature   MCS (fragment): pBluescript multiple cloning site
   5365..10395   +  CDS            ZNF831: ZN831_HUMAN - Also known as C20orf174. Experimental evidence at transcript level: Swiss-Prot protein existence level 2. From Homo sapiens (Human).
  10406..10431   +  misc_feature   MCS (fragment): pBluescript multiple cloning site
  10431..10490   +  CDS            S (fragment): HBSAG_WHV6 - Experimental evidence at transcript level: Swiss-Prot protein existence level 2. The middle envelope protein plays an important role in the budding of the virion. It is involved in the induction of budding in a nucleocapsid independent way. In this process the majority of envelope proteins bud to form subviral lipoprotein particles of 22 nm of diameter that do not contain a nucleocapsid (By similarity). From Woodchuck hepatitis B virus (isolate w64/pWS23) (WHV).
  10622..11025   +  misc_feature   WPRE: woodchuck hepatitis virus posttranscriptional regulatory element
  11083..11142   +  CDS            nef (fragment): NEF_HV1Z2 - Experimental evidence at protein level: Swiss-Prot protein existence level 1. Extracellular Nef protein targets CD4(+) T-lymphocytes for apoptosis by interacting with CXCR4 surface receptors. From Human immunodeficiency virus type 1 group M subtype D (isolate Z2/CDC-Z34) (HIV-1).
  11144..11377   +  LTR            3' LTR (ΔU3): self-inactivating 3' long terminal repeat (LTR) from HIV-1
  11449..11570   +  polyA_signal   SV40 poly(A) signal: SV40 polyadenylation signal
  11589..11610   +  rep_origin     SV40 ori (fragment): SV40 origin of replication
  11610..73      +  rep_origin     SV40 ori (across the origin): SV40 origin of replication
