[The description below was written by a language model from this plasmid's Addgene catalogue record and pLannotate feature annotations shown in this document.]
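Description:
SFFV-ZNF831-Brd 378 is a third-generation-style, self-inactivating HIV-1 lentiviral transfer plasmid built on the SFFV-MCS backbone, carrying the human zinc finger transcription factor ZNF831 together with an assigned DNA barcode. It is propagated in E. coli as a high-copy plasmid through a ColE1/pUC-type origin and selected with ampicillin via the β-lactamase gene. The bacterial portion also retains pBluescript-derived remnants (f1 ori, lacZα and lac regulatory fragments, T7 and T3 promoters) that play no role in the payload. An SV40 poly(A) signal and SV40 origin lie downstream of the viral cassette.

The viral genome is transcribed in packaging cells from an RSV promoter fused to a truncated 5' LTR, which makes genomic RNA production Tat-independent. It is followed by the Ψ packaging signal with a partial gag sequence, the Rev response element for nuclear export of the unspliced RNA, and the cPPT/CTS, which aids transduction. Within the vector, the spleen focus-forming virus (SFFV) promoter, which is commonly chosen for strong expression in haematopoietic cells, drives the roughly 5 kb ZNF831 open reading frame, cloned between flanking multiple cloning site remnants. No tag, reporter or mammalian selection marker is annotated. A WPRE downstream boosts transcript stability and expression, and the ΔU3 3' LTR inactivates LTR promoter activity after integration. According to the depositor, the barcode sits after the WPRE in an XbaI site; it is not annotated in the feature table. This placement should put it within the expressed transcript. The plasmid belongs to a barcoded transcription factor collection made for combinatorial screening in immune cell reprogramming, where the barcode identifies which factor was delivered.
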