Addgene plasmid #219303: SFFV-ZNF831-Brd 378
Purpose: Transcription factor ZNF831 with a specific barcode assigned.
Depositing lab: Filipe Pereira. Depositing organization: Center for Neuroscience and Cell Biology, University of Coimbra. Publication: A combinatorial transcription factor screening platform for immune cell reprogramming. Kurochkin I, Altman AR, Caiado I, Pertiga-Cabral D, Halitzki E, Minaeva M, Zimmermannova O, Henriques-Oliveira L, Klein D, Nair M, Oliveira D, Cajal LR, Knittel R, Feick C, Ringner M, Martin M, Cirovic B, Pires CF, Rosa FF, Sitnicka E, Theis FJ, Pereira CF. Cell Syst. 2026 Jan 21;17(1):101457. doi: 10.1016/j.cels.2025.101457. Epub 2026 Jan 14. PubMed 41539305.
Backbone
  Vector backbone: SFFV-MCS
  Backbone size w/o insert (bp): 6638
  Vector type: Lentiviral
Growth in bacteria
  Bacterial resistance: Ampicillin, 100 μg/mL
  Growth temperature: 37°C
  Growth strain: NEB Stable
  Copy number: High Copy
Gene/Insert
  Gene/Insert name: ZNF831
  Species: H. sapiens (human)
  Insert size (bp): 5034
  Entrez Gene: ZNF831 (a.k.a. C20orf174, dJ492J12.1)
  Promoter: The spleen focus-forming virus (SFFV) promoter
  Cloning method: Restriction Enzyme; 5′ cloning site Bsp119I (not destroyed); 3′ cloning site BstHI (not destroyed)
Terms and licenses: Academic/Nonprofit Terms; Industry Terms: Not Available to Industry
Depositor comments: Barcode sequence cloned into XbaI restriction site. Design of plasmid is as follows: SFFV-[TF sequence]-WPRE-[Barcode sequence].
How to cite: SFFV-ZNF831-Brd 378 was a gift from Filipe Pereira (Addgene plasmid # 219303 ; http://n2t.net/addgene:219303 ; RRID:Addgene_219303)
