>Addgene plasmid #219303 | SFFV-ZNF831-Brd 378 | depositor partial sequence | sequence record 428389 | TF ORF
ATGGAGGTTCCAGAACCCACCTGCCCTGCCCCTCCTGCGAGGGACCAGCCAGCTCCCACTCCTGGCCCTC
CAGGGGCCCCAGGTGGCCAGGCCTCACCTCACCTGACCCTGGGCCCTGTCCTTCTGCCGCCAGAGCAGGG
CCTGGCCCCCCCCACTGTGTTCCTGAAGGCCCTGCCCATCCCACTGTACCACACGGTGCCTCCCGGGGGC
CTCCAGCCCCGCGCCCCGCTAGTGACGGGCAGCCTAGATGGGGGCAACGTGCCCTTCATACTCAGCCCTG
TGCTGCAGCCTGAAGGGCCTGGCCCCACCCAGGTGGGGAAGCCGGCGGCCCCTACGCTGACGGTGAACAT
CGTGGGCACTCTGCCTGTCCTGTCGCCGGGCCTGGGCCCCACGCTGGGCAGCCCAGGCAAGGTGCGGAAT
GCGGGCAAGTACCTGTGTCCGCACTGTGGTCGCGACTGCCTGAAGCCCAGTGTTCTAGAGAAGCACATCC
GGTCCCACACGGGTGAGAGGCCCTTCCCGTGTGCCACCTGCGGCATCGCCTTTAAGACCCAGAGCAATCT
CTACAAGCACAGGCGGACGCAGACGCACCTCAACAACTCCCGGCTGTCCTCAGAGTCCGAGGGCGCCGGG
GGCGGCCTCCTGGAGGAAGGGGACAAGGCCGGAGAGCCCCCCAGACCAGAGGGCAGGGGCGAGAGCAGGT
GCCAGGGGATGCACGAAGGCGCCTCGGAGAGACCCCTTTCTCCGGGTGCCCACGTGCCCCTACTTGCCAA
GAACCTGGATGTGAGGACCGAAGCTGCTCCCTGTCCAGGGTCCGCATTTGCCGACAGAGAGGCTCCTTGG
GACTCTGCCCCCATGGCGTCACCTGGGCTCCCAGCGGCCAGCACACAACCCTGGCGTAAGTTGCCAGAGC
AGAAGTCGCCGACCGCCGGGAAGCCGTGCGCCCTGCAGCGGCAGCAGGCGACGGCAGCGGAGAAGCCCTG
GGATGCCAAGGCCCCCGAGGGCCGGCTGCGGAAGTGTGAGAGCACCGACTCGGGGTACCTGTCGCGCTCC
GACAGCGCGGAGCAGCCGCATGCGCCCTGCAGCCCCCTGCACAGCCTTTCGGAGCACAGCGCCGAGTCCG
AGGGGGAGGGCGGCCCGGGCCCGGGGCCAGGGGTCGCAGGGGCCGAGCCCGGGGCGCGAGAAGCCGGCCT
GGAGCTGGAGAAGAAGCGGCTGGAGGAGCGCATCGCCCAGCTCATCTCCCACAACCAGGCGGTGGTGGAC
GATGCCCAGCTGGACAACGTGCGGCCCCGGAAGACCGGGCTGTCCAAACAGGGCAGCATCGACCTGCCCA
CGCCCTACACCTACAAGGACTCCTTCCACTTTGACATCCGCGCGCTGGAGCCAGGCCGTAGGAGGGCCCC
GGGCCCCGTGCGCTCCACCTGGACGCCCCCAGACAAGTCTCGGCCCCTCTTCTTCCACTCCGTCCCCACT
CAGCTCTCCACCACCGTGGAATGTGTCCCCGTCACCAGGAGCAACTCGCTGCCCTTCGTCGAGGGCTCCA
GGACGTGGCTGGAGCCCAGGGAGCCCCGGGACCCCTGGTCCAGGACGCAGAAGCCTCTGAGCCCCAGGCC
CGGCCCAGCCCGCCTGGGCTGCCGCTCGGGACTAAGCTCGACTGACGTTCCCAGTGGGCATCCCCGGGCC
CTGGTCAGACAGGCCGCGGTGGAGGACCTGCCAGGCACCCCCATTGGCGATGCCCTGGTGCCCGCAGAGG
ACACAGACGCAAAGAGAACTGCTGCGCGGGAGGCCATGGCCGGCAAGGGCAGAGCGGGCGGCAGGAAGTG
CGGCCAGAGAAGGCTGAAGATGTTCTCCCAGGAGAAGTGGCAGGTGTACGGGGATGAGACGTTCAAAAGG
ATCTACCAGAAAATGAAAGCCAGTCCCCATGGAGGCAAGAAAGCCAGGGAGGTGGGAATGGGCAGTGGGG
CAGAACTGGGCTTTCCTCTGCAGAAAGAGGCAGCAGGGAGCTCAGGCACAGTCCCCACCCAAGACAGGAG
GACCCCTGTCCATGAGGACATATCCGCAGGGGCAACGCCAGAGCCTTGGGGAAATCCACCAGCCCTGGAG
GCCTCCTTGGTGACTGAACCCACTAAGCATGGGGAGACGGTGGCCAGGAGAGGAGACAGTGACCGACCCA
GGGTGGAAGAGGCTGTGTCATCCCCTGCACTGGGTGGCAGAGACAGTCCCTGTTCAGGCAGTAGGAGCCC
CCTGGTCTCTCCAAATGGGAGGCTGGAACTGGGGTGGCAGATGCCCCCAGCACCTGGCCCCCTCAAAGGG
GGTGATGTAGAGGCTCCCAGGCCAGTTTGGCCGGACCCCAAGCTGGAAGGAGGTGCCCGAGGTGTGGGGG
ATGTTCAGGAGACCTGCCTGTGGGCCCAGACTGTCCTGAGATGGCCCAGCAGGGGCTCAGGGGAGGACAA
GCTCCCCTCAGAGAGGAAGAAGCTGAAAGTGGAGGACCTGCACAGCTGGAAGCAACCAGAGCCTGTGAGC
GCAGAGACCCCAGGTGGGCCCACGCAGCCTGCCTCTTTGTCATCCCAGAAGCAGGATGCCGATCCCGGGG
AGGTGCCAGGGGGCTCAAAGGAGAGTGCCAGGCAGGTGGGCGAGCCTCTGGAGTCCTCTGGAGCCTCCTT
GGCTGCTGCTTCTGTTGCCCTGAAGAGGGTGGGGCCAAGGGACAAGGCTACCCCACTGCATCCTGCAGCC
CCAGCCCCCGCAGAGCACCCCTCGCTGGCCACCCCACCTCAGGCTCCTAGAGTGCTCTCTGCCCTGGCAG
ATAATGCCTTTTCCCCCAAGTACCTCCTCAGGTTACCTCAGGCAGAGACCCCCTTACCACTGCCCATTCC
CTGGGGACCAAGGCACAGCCAGGACTCTCTCTGCAGCAGTGGGTGGCCTGAAGAACGGGCATCATTTGTT
GGGTCAGGACTGGGGACCCCTCTTTCTCCCAGCCCAGCCTCAGGCCCCTCCCCAGGTGAGGCGGACAGCA
TCCTGGAGGACCCCAGCTGTTCCAGGCCACAGGATGGGAGAAAAGGGGCACAGTTGGGGGGGGACAAGGG
GGACAGGATGGCCACTAGCAGGCCAGCAGCCAGGGAGTTGCCCATCTCAGCACCAGGGGCTCCCAGGGAG
GCTACCTCCTCCCCGCCCACTCCAACGTGTGAGGCACACTTAGTTCAGGACATGGAGGGTGACAGCCACC
GTATCCATCGCCTCTGCATGGGCAGCACTTTGGCAAGGGCCAGGCTCTCTGGGGATGTCCTGAATCCCTG
GGTACCCAACTGGGAGCTGGGGGAGCCTCCTGGGAATGCCCCAGAAGATCCTTCTTCAGGGCCCCTGGTG
GGCCCCGACCCGTGTTCCCCCCTCCAGCCTGGCTCCTTCCTCACTGCCCTCACTCGGCCTCAGGGTGTGC
CCCCAGGCTGGCCAGAGCTGGCCTTGTCTTCCCACTCAGGGACGTCCCGGAGCCACAGCACCCGCAGTCC
CCACAGCACCCAAAACCCCTTTCCCTCACTGAAGGCTGAGCCGCGGCTCACGTGGTGTTGCCTGAGCCGC
AGTGTCCCTCTGCCCGCGGAGCAGAAGGCAAAGGCGGCATCTGTGTACTTGGCGGTGCACTTTCCTGGTA
GCAGCCTCCGAGATGAGGGTCCCAATGGCCCTCCTGGGAGCAATGGAGGATGGACCTGGACAAGCCCTGG
AGAAGGAGGGCCGGCGCAGATGTCCAAGTTCTCCTACCCAACAGTCCCAGGGGTGATGCCCCAGCACCAG
GTGTCTGAGCCAGAATGGAAGAAAGGCCTGCCTTGGAGGGCAAAGATGTCTCGTGGGAACAGCAAGCAGA
GAAAACTGAAGATCAACCCTAAAAGGTACAAAGGGAATTTCTTGCAGAGCTGTGTTCAGCTGAGAGCCAG
TAGACTTCGCACACCAACCTGGGTGCGAAGAAGAAGCCGCCACCCTCCCGCACTTGAGGGACTGAAGCCA
TGCAGGACCCCTGGGCAGACCTCTTCAGAAATAGCAGGTCTGAATCTGCAAGAGGAGCCATCTTGTGCCA
CCTCAGAATCACCTCCTTGTTGTGGGAAGGAAGAGAAGAAGGAAGGTGACTGCAGACAAACCTTAGGAAC
CCTCTCTCTTGGTACAAGTTCAAGAATTGTCAGGGAAATGGACAAACGAACTGTGAAGGATATTTCTCCA
TCTGCTGGTGAGCATGGTGACTGTACTACTCACAGCACTGCTGCCACATCAGGATTATCTCTGCAATCTG
ACACCTGCCTGGCAGTGGTTAATGACGTGCCTCTACCCCCTGGCAAAGGTCTTGACCTTGGGTTGCTGGA
GACTCAGCTGCTGGCCTCCCAGGATTCAGTCTCAACAGATCCCAAACCATACATCTTCTCAGATGCTCAA
AGGCCTTCTTCCTTTGGGTCCAAAGGAACTTTTCCCCACCATGACATTGCTACCTCTGTGGCTGCCGTTT
GTATTTCTCTGCCAGTGAGAACAGATCACATAGCCCAGGAAATTCACAGTGCTGAATCACGAGACCACAG
CCAGACTGCAGGGAGGACTCTGACATCAAGCTCCCCAGACAGCAAAGTCACAGAAGAGGGCAGAGCACAG
ACCCTCTTGCCAGGGAGACCTTCATCTGGACAAAGAATTTCAGATTCGGTTCCACTGGAGTCAACTGAAA
AAACTCATCTTGAAATACCAGCTTCAGGACCAAGTTCAGCTAGTTCACACCACAAGGAAGGGAGACACAA
GACGTTTTTTCCTTCCAGAGGCCAGTATGGGTGTGGGGAAATGACTGTCCCCTGCCCCTCTTTAGGAAGT
GACGGTAGGAAACGTCAGGTATCTGGATTAATCACTCGGAAAGATTCTGTGGTTCCTTCTAAGCCAGAGC
AGCCCATAGAAATTCCTGAAGCCCCTTCTAAATCCCTCAAGAAGAGGAGTCTGGAAGGAATGAGAAAGCA
AACTCGAGTAGAGTTCAGTGACACCAGCAGCGACGATGAAGACCGATTAGTTATAGAAATATAG
