>Addgene plasmid #219303 | SFFV-ZNF831-Brd 378 | depositor partial sequence | sequence record 428390 | Barcode sequence
TGTACATCCCAATAAGCGCT
